>Addgene plasmid #126838 | Po_MSP3.6-Cd4-bio-His | addgene full sequence | sequence record 245650 | Addgene NGS Result
GACATTGATTATTGACTAGTTATTAATAGTAATCAATTACGGGGTCATTAGTTCATAGCCCATATATGGA
GTTCCGCGTTACATAACTTACGGTAAATGGCCCGCCTGGCTGACCGCCCAACGACCCCCGCCCATTGACG
TCAATAATGACGTATGTTCCCATAGTAACGCCAATAGGGACTTTCCATTGACGTCAATGGGTGGAGTATT
TACGGTAAACTGCCCACTTGGCAGTACATCAAGTGTATCATATGCCAAGTCCGCCCCCTATTGACGTCAA
TGACGGTAAATGGCCCGCCTGGCATTATGCCCAGTACATGACCTTACGGGACTTTCCTACTTGGCAGTAC
ATCTACGTATTAGTCATCGCTATTACCATGGTGATGCGGTTTTGGCAGTACACCAATGGGCGTGGATAGC
GGTTTGACTCACGGGGATTTCCAAGTCTCCACCCCATTGACGTCAATGGGAGTTTGTTTTGGCACCAAAA
TCAACGGGACTTTCCAAAATGTCGTAATAACCCCGCCCCGTTGACGCAAATGGGCGGTAGGCGTGTACGG
TGGGAGGTCTATATAAGCAGAGCTCGTTTAGTGAACCGTCAGATCCTCACTCTCTTCCGCATCGCTGTCT
GCGAGGGCCAGCTGTTGGGCTCGCGGTTGAGGACAAACTCTTCGCGGTCTTTCCAGTACTCTTGGATCGG
AAACCCGTCGGCCTCCGAACGGTACTCCGCCACCGAGGGACCTGAGCGAGTCCGCATCGACCGGATCGGA
AAACCTCTCGAGAAAGGCGTCTAACCAGTCACAGTCGCAAGGTAGGCTGAGCACCGTGGCGGGCGGCAGC
GGGTGGCGGTCGGGGTTGTTTCTGGCGGAGGTGCTGCTGATGATGTAATTAAAGTAGGCGGTCTTGAGAC
GGCGGATGGTCGAGGTGAGGTGTGGCAGGCTTGAGATCCAGCTGTTGGGGTGAGTACTCCCTCTCAAAAG
CGGGCATTACTTCTGCGCTAAGATTGTCAGTTTCCAAAAACGAGGAGGATTTGATATTCACCTGGCCCGA
TCTGGCCATACACTTGAGTGACAATGACATCCACTTTGCCTTTCTCTCCACAGGTGTCCACTCCCAGGTC
CAAGTTTGCCACCATGGAGTTTCAGACCCAGGTACTCATGTCCCTGCTGCTCTGCATGTCTGGTGCGGCC
GCCAAGGACGTGGACAATATCCACAACGCCGCCAACAACAACAAGGGCAAGCCCAACCTGCGGAACGGCT
TCAGCTTCAAGAACTTCTTTCCACAGAACGAGCAGAACGACCTGGAAGAGGAAGATGACGACGACGAGTA
CAACACCGACGAGAACAATGCCGAGATCATTGCCAACGGCGCCAAAGAGAAGGCCGAGAAGGTCGAGGAA
GCCAAGAACGCCGGCGAGAAGGCCATCAAGAGAGCCAAAGAGGCCACCTACAGCGCCATCGAGAAAGTGC
GGAACGCCCGGGATGCCATTGAAGAGGCCAACAAGGCCGTGAAAGAGAAAGAACAGAACGCCAAAGAAAA
AGTGACCAAGGCCGAAAAGGACACCAACGACGCCATGGAAGATGCTAACAAAGCCAACAAAGCTGCCGAG
ATTATCAAGCAGATCAAGGCCGCCATTGAGGCCGAGAGCGACGAGGCCAAGTACAACGTGGCCCTGGAAA
ACATGCTGAAGAAAGTGAAGTCCAAGGCCAAAGAAGCCGAGATCGAGGCCGAAATCGAAGCTGAGATCCC
CAAGGCCCTGGCCGCCAAAACAGAGGCCCTGATCGCCAAGATCGACGCCGAGAAAGCCAAAAACGAAGCC
GTGAATATCGCCAAAAAGGCCAAGGATGCCGTGGAAAAGGCCCAGGTGGCCGCTAAGAAGGCTAAAGAGG
CCGCCAATACCGCCACCGAACACGCCCTGCAGGCTGAGAAGGCTGAAAAAGAGGAAAAGACCACCGAGAC
ACTGGAAAAAGTCAAGAACATTGCCGACGCCGCCGTGGGAGCCGCTGGCGAGGCTAAAAAAGCTAAGCTG
AGCGCCGAGATTGGCCTGAAGCTGACCAAAGCCCAGGAAGCTAAAGAAGAGGCCGAAGAAGCAGAAGAGG
CTGTCGAGGCTGTGAACGCCGCAAAAGAAGAAGTGAACAAAGCAGAGCAGACCACCGCCGAAGAGACAGC
CAACGAGGTGGCCAAGAGCGTGGTCAAGATCGCCCAGACCAAAGTGACAAAAGCCATTGAGAACGCCGCT
GCCAAGGCAAAGGACGCCGCCTCTGCCGCAGAGAAGGCAAAGACCATCGAAACCCTGCCCGAAGTGACCG
CCGAGGCCCAGACAGCTAAGAATGCCGCCCACGAGGCAAACAAAGTGAAAGAGCGGGCTGAGATCGCCGC
CAAGATTGCAAAAGAGGTGGCAAAGGCCGAAGTGGCCCGGAAGAAGGCCAAGCTGGCTAAGGAAGCCGCC
GACAAGGCTAAGGATGAGGTGGAACGGATCGCCAGAGCCCCTAACTCCGCCGAGAAGATTAAGCAGGCCG
CTAACGAGGCTCTGCAGGCCGCAAAGAGCGCCGAAACAAAAGAAAAGGAAGTGGAAGTCAAGGCTATCGA
CGCCTTCGAAGAGGCAAAGAAAGAGAAGTATAAGACCGAGGCCGAGGTCGCCACAGAAGTGGCCAAAATC
GAGGGCGCCAAGACCGAGACAGAGAGCCTGCTGATCAAGGCTCAGGCCGATAAGGCCGTGGCCACCGCCA
CAGCCGTCGAGAAGGTGGAAACAGCCACCGCCGGCACCAAGAACTACAAAGAAAAGGCCAGCCTGGTGGA
CGCCGCCCTGAATTCTGCCAATGCCGCCGTGACACAGGAAGAAGAAGCCGTCAAGCAGGCCCTGGATATC
GCTATCGCCGACAACCCCAACATGGTGGAACTCGAGTACACCAGCCTGGGCGAGAACGAGGACACCACCT
ACCACGTGGAAGATGTGTCCGAGGAACAGGAAGAGGGCAGCGAGGACGAGAGCAAGGACAAACAGGGCGT
GGTGCAGAAGTACGAGGAAGAGGAGGAAGGCGAGGAAGAAGAGGTCGAGGAAGAGGACGAGGAAAACGAA
GAGGACGAGGGCGACGAAGAGAAAGTGAAAGAAGTGGTCGAGAAAGTCAACGTGGCAAAGGGCGAGTCCA
AGGACCAGAAAGAAAACAAGAACGATGGCGCCCCTCTGAACGACGACAACGCCTACACCTTCCTGGAAGG
CAACTACAAGAATGACGACTCCACCAAGAAAGCCGACGGCGCCCTGTTCGAGACAATCAGCGACCTGGTC
ATGATCACCCAGCAGCTCCTCATCCCTTCTGGCGCGCCGTCGACCTCCATCACGGCCTATAAGAGTGAGG
GGGAGTCAGCGGAGTTCTCCTTCCCACTCAACCTTGGAGAGGAAAGCCTGCAGGGAGAGTTGAGATGGAA
GGCAGAGAAGGCTCCTTCTTCCCAGTCCTGGATCACCTTCTCCCTAAAGAACCAAAAGGTGTCTGTGCAG
AAGTCTACTAGCAACCCCAAGTTCCAGCTGTCCGAAACGCTCCCACTCACCCTTCAGATACCCCAGGTCT
CCCTTCAGTTTGCTGGTTCTGGCAACCTGACCCTGACTCTGGACAGAGGGATACTGTATCAGGAAGTGAA
CCTGGTGGTGATGAAAGTGACTCAGCCCGACAGCAACACTTTGACCTGTGAGGTGATGGGACCCACCTCA
CCCAAGATGAGACTGATCTTGAAGCAGGAGAATCAGGAGGCCAGGGTCTCCAGGCAGGAGAAAGTGATTC
AAGTGCAGGCCCCTGAAGCAGGGGTGTGGCAATGTCTACTGAGTGAAGGTGAAGAGGTCAAGATGGACTC
CAAGATCCAGGTTTTATCCAAAGGGTTGAATTCCGGCAGCCTGCACCACATCCTGGACGCCCAGAAGATG
CTGTGGAACCACAGGGACAGGAACCTGCCTCCTCTGGCCCCTCTGGGCCCCCACCACCATCACCACCATT
GAGTCTAGACACGTGATTAATTAAGGATCCCCCGACCTCGACCTCTGGCTAATAAAGGAAATTTATTTTC
ATTGCAATAGTGTGTTGGAATTTTTTGTGTCTCTCACTCGGAAGGACATATGGGAGGGCAAATCATTTGG
TCGAGATCCCTCGGAGATCTCTAGCTAGAGGATCGATCCCCGCCCCGGACGAACTAAACCTGACTACGAC
ATCTCTGCCCCTTCTTCGCGGGGCAGTGCATGTAATCCCTTCAGTTGGTTGGTACAACTTGCCAACTGGG
CCCTGTTCCACATGTGACACGGGGGGGGACCAAACACAAAGGGGTTCTCTGACTGTAGTTGACATCCTTA
TAAATGGATGTGCACATTTGCCAACACTGAGTGGCTTTCATCCTGGAGCAGACTTTGCAGTCTGTGGACT
GCAACACAACATTGCCTTTATGTGTAACTCTTGGCTGAAGCTCTTACACCAATGCTGGGGGACATGTACC
TCCCAGGGGCCCAGGAAGACTACGGGAGGCTACACCAACGTCAATCAGAGGGGCCTGTGTAGCTACCGAT
AAGCGGACCCTCAAGAGGGCATTAGCAATAGTGTTTATAAGGCCCCCTTGTTAACCCTAAACGGGTAGCA
TATGCTTCCCGGGTAGTAGTATATACTATCCAGACTAACCCTAATTCAATAGCATATGTTACCCAACGGG
AAGCATATGCTATCGAATTAGGGTTAGTAAAAGGGTCCTAAGGAACAGCGATATCTCCCACCCCATGAGC
TGTCACGGTTTTATTTACATGGGGTCAGGATTCCACGAGGGTAGTGAACCATTTTAGTCACAAGGGCAGT
GGCTGAAGATCAAGGAGCGGGCAGTGAACTCTCCTGAATCTTCGCCTGCTTCTTCATTCTCCTTCGTTTA
GCTAATAGAATAACTGCTGAGTTGTGAACAGTAAGGTGTATGTGAGGTGCTCGAAAACAAGGTTTCAGGT
GACGCCCCCAGAATAAAATTTGGACGGGGGGTTCAGTGGTGGCATTGTGCTATGACACCAATATAACCCT
CACAAACCCCTTGGGCAATAAATACTAGTGTAGGAATGAAACATTCTGAATATCTTTAACAATAGAAATC
CATGGGGTGGGGACAAGCCGTAAAGACTGGATGTCCATCTCACACGAATTTATGGCTATGGGCAACACAT
AATCCTAGTGCAATATGATACTGGGGTTATTAAGATGTGTCCCAGGCAGGGACCAAGACAGGTGAACCAT
GTTGTTACACTCTATTTGTAACAAGGGGAAAGAGAGTGGACGCCGACAGCAGCGGACTCCACTGGTTGTC
TCTAACACCCCCGAAAATTAAACGGGGCTCCACGCCAATGGGGCCCATAAACAAAGACAAGTGGCCACTC
TTTTTTTTGAAATTGTGGAGTGGGGGCACGCGTCAGCCCCCACACGCCGCCCTGCGGTTTTGGACTGTAA
AATAAGGGTGTAATAACTTGGCTGATTGTAACCCCGCTAACCACTGCGGTCAAACCACTTGCCCACAAAA
CCACTAATGGCACCCCGGGGAATACCTGCATAAGTAGGTGGGCGGGCCAAGATAGGGGCGCGATTGCTGC
GATCTGGAGGACAAATTACACACACTTGCGCCTGAGCGCCAAGCACAGGGTTGTTGGTCCTCATATTCAC
GAGGTCGCTGAGAGCACGGTGGGCTAATGTTGCCATGGGTAGCATATACTACCCAAATATCTGGATAGCA
TATGCTATCCTAATCTATATCTGGGTAGCATAGGCTATCCTAATCTATATCTGGGTAGCATATGCTATCC
TAATCTATATCTGGGTAGTATATGCTATCCTAATTTATATCTGGGTAGCATAGGCTATCCTAATCTATAT
CTGGGTAGCATATGCTATCCTAATCTATATCTGGGTAGTATATGCTATCCTAATCTGTATCCGGGTAGCA
TATGCTATCCTAATAGAGATTAGGGTAGTATATGCTATCCTAATTTATATCTGGGTAGCATATACTACCC
AAATATCTGGATAGCATATGCTATCCTAATCTATATCTGGGTAGCATATGCTATCCTAATCTATATCTGG
GTAGCATAGGCTATCCTAATCTATATCTGGGTAGCATATGCTATCCTAATCTATATCTGGGTAGTATATG
CTATCCTAATTTATATCTGGGTAGCATAGGCTATCCTAATCTATATCTGGGTAGCATATGCTATCCTAAT
CTATATCTGGGTAGTATATGCTATCCTAATCTGTATCCGGGTAGCATATGCTATCCTCATGATAAGCTGT
CAAACATGAGAATTTTCTTGAAGACGAAAGGGCCTCGTGATACGCCTATTTTTATAGGTTAATGTCATGA
TAATAATGGTTTCTTAGACGTCAGGTGGCACTTTTCGGGGAAATGTGCGCGGAACCCCTATTTGTTTATT
TTTCTAAATACATTCAAATATGTATCCGCTCATGAGACAATAACCCTGATAAATGCTTCAATAATATTGA
AAAAGGAAGAGTATGAGTATTCAACATTTCCGTGTCGCCCTTATTCCCTTTTTTGCGGCATTTTGCCTTC
CTGTTTTTGCTCACCCAGAAACGCTGGTGAAAGTAAAAGATGCTGAAGATCAGTTGGGTGCACGAGTGGG
TTACATCGAACTGGATCTCAACAGCGGTAAGATCCTTGAGAGTTTTCGCCCCGAAGAACGTTTTCCAATG
ATGAGCACTTTTAAAGTTCTGCTATGTGGCGCGGTATTATCCCGTGTTGACGCCGGGCAAGAGCAACTCG
GTCGCCGCATACACTATTCTCAGAATGACTTGGTTGAGTACTCACCAGTCACAGAAAAGCATCTTACGGA
TGGCATGACAGTAAGAGAATTATGCAGTGCTGCCATAACCATGAGTGATAACACTGCGGCCAACTTACTT
CTGACAACGATCGGAGGACCGAAGGAGCTAACCGCTTTTTTGCACAACATGGGGGATCATGTAACTCGCC
TTGATCGTTGGGAACCGGAGCTGAATGAAGCCATACCAAACGACGAGCGTGACACCACGATGCCTGCAGC
AATGGCAACAACGTTGCGCAAACTATTAACTGGCGAACTACTTACTCTAGCTTCCCGGCAACAATTAATA
GACTGGATGGAGGCGGATAAAGTTGCAGGACCACTTCTGCGCTCGGCCCTTCCGGCTGGCTGGTTTATTG
CTGATAAATCTGGAGCCGGTGAGCGTGGGTCTCGCGGTATCATTGCAGCACTGGGGCCAGATGGTAAGCC
CTCCCGTATCGTAGTTATCTACACGACGGGGAGTCAGGCAACTATGGATGAACGAAATAGACAGATCGCT
GAGATAGGTGCCTCACTGATTAAGCATTGGTAACTGTCAGACCAAGTTTACTCATATATACTTTAGATTG
ATTTAAAACTTCATTTTTAATTTAAAAGGATCTAGGTGAAGATCCTTTTTGATAATCTCATGACCAAAAT
CCCTTAACGTGAGTTTTCGTTCCACTGAGCGTCAGACCCCGTAGAAAAGATCAAAGGATCTTCTTGAGAT
CCTTTTTTTCTGCGCGTAATCTGCTGCTTGCAAACAAAAAAACCACCGCTACCAGCGGTGGTTTGTTTGC
CGGATCAAGAGCTACCAACTCTTTTTCCGAAGGTAACTGGCTTCAGCAGAGCGCAGATACCAAATACTGT
TCTTCTAGTGTAGCCGTAGTTAGGCCACCACTTCAAGAACTCTGTAGCACCGCCTACATACCTCGCTCTG
CTAATCCTGTTACCAGTGGCTGCTGCCAGTGGCGATAAGTCGTGTCTTACCGGGTTGGACTCAAGACGAT
AGTTACCGGATAAGGCGCAGCGGTCGGGCTGAACGGGGGGTTCGTGCACACAGCCCAGCTTGGAGCGAAC
GACCTACACCGAACTGAGATACCTACAGCGTGAGCTATGAGAAAGCGCCACGCTTCCCGAAGGGAGAAAG
GCGGACAGGTATCCGGTAAGCGGCAGGGTCGGAACAGGAGAGCGCACGAGGGAGCTTCCAGGGGGAAACG
CCTGGTATCTTTATAGTCCTGTCGGGTTTCGCCACCTCTGACTTGAGCGTCGATTTTTGTGATGCTCGTC
AGGGGGGCGGAGCCTATGGAAAAACGCCAGCAACGCGGCCTTTTTACGGTTCCTGGCCTTTTGCTGGCCT
TTTGCTCACATGTTCTTTCCTGCGTTATCCCCTGATTCTGTGGATAACCGTATTACCGCCTTTGAGTGAG
CTGATACCGCTCGCCGCAGCCGAACGACCGAGCGCAGCGAGTCAGTGAGCGAGGAAGCGGAAGAGCGCCC
AATACGCAAACCGCCTCTCCCCGCGCGTTGGCCGATTCATTAATGCAGCTGGCACGACAGGTTTCCCGAC
TGGAAAGCGGGCAGTGAGCGCAACGCAATTAATGTGAGTTAGCTCACTCATTAGGCACCCCAGGCTTTAC
ACTTTATGCTTCCGGCTCGTATGTTGTGTGGAATTGTGAGCGGATAACAATTTCACACAGGAAACAGCTA
TGACCATGATTACGCCAAGCTCTAGCTAGAGGTCGACCAATTCTCATGTTTGACAGCTTATCATCGCAGA
TCCGGGCAACGTTGTTGCCATTGCTGCAGGCGCAGAACTGGTAGGTATGGAAGATCTATACATTGAATCA
ATATTGGCAATTAGCCATATTAGTCATTGGTTATATAGCATAAATCAATATTGGCTATTGGCCATTGCAT
ACGTTGTATCTATATCATAATATGTACATTTATATTGGCTCATGTCCAATATGACCGCCATGTT
Features (pLannotate 1.2.2; 18 found; start..end, strand, type, name):
      1..380     +  enhancer       CMV enhancer: human cytomegalovirus immediate early enhancer
    382..581     +  promoter       CMV promoter: human cytomegalovirus (CMV) immediate early promoter
    649..687     +  misc_feature   Ad SA (fragment): adenovirus major late transcript splice acceptor (Friedrich and Soriano, 1991)
    720..929     -  CDS            PTP (fragment): TERM_ADE02 - Experimental evidence at protein level: Swiss-Prot protein existence level 1. Protein covalently bound to the viral DNA that acts as a primer for viral genomic replication by DNA strand displacement. Assembles on the viral origin of replication in an initiation complex with viral polymerase, DBP, host NFIA and host POU2F1/OCT1. During initiation, the polymerase covalently couples the first dCTP with Ser- 580 of pTP. The terminal protein stimulates the template activity over 20 fold compared to protein-free templates. Neo-synthesized viral genomes are linked to two preterminal prot
    960..1049    +  intron         chimeric intron (fragment): chimera between introns from adenovirus and immunoglobulin heavy chain genes
   1068..1114    +  CDS            IgH signal sequence (fragment): signal sequence from the mouse immunoglobulin heavy chain variable region
   3321..3881    +  CDS            Cd4 (fragment): CD4_RAT - Experimental evidence at protein level: Swiss-Prot protein existence level 1. Integral membrane glycoprotein that plays an essential role in the immune response and serves multiple functions in responses against both external and internal offenses. In T-cells, functions primarily as a coreceptor for MHC class II molecule:peptide complex. The antigens presented by class II peptides are derived from extracellular proteins while class I peptides are derived from cytosolic proteins. Interacts simultaneously with the T-cell receptor (TCR) and the MHC class II presented by antigen presenti
   4041..4096    +  polyA_signal   β-globin poly(A) signal: rabbit β-globin polyadenylation signal (Gil and Proudfoot, 1987)
   4610..6291    -  rep_origin     oriP (fragment): Epstein-Barr virus oriP replication origin (Yates et al., 2000)
   6418..6522    +  promoter       AmpR promoter: bla
   6523..7383    +  CDS            AmpR: β-lactamase; bla; confers resistance to ampicillin, carbenicillin, and related antibiotics
   7554..8142    +  rep_origin     ori: high-copy-number ColE1/pMB1/pBR322/pUC origin of replication
   8325..8417    +  CDS            lacI (fragment): lac repressor; lacI; The lac repressor binds to the lac operator to inhibit transcription in E. coli. This inhibition can be relieved by adding lactose or isopropyl-β-D-thiogalactopyranoside (IPTG).
   8430..8451    +  protein_bind   CAP binding site: CAP binding activates transcription in the presence of cAMP. E. coli catabolite activator protein
   8466..8496    +  promoter       lac promoter: promoter for the E. coli lac operon
   8504..8520    +  protein_bind   lac operator: The lac repressor binds to the lac operator to inhibit transcription in E. coli. This inhibition can be relieved by adding lactose or isopropyl-β-D-thiogalactopyranoside (IPTG). lac repressor encoded by lacI
   8590..8606    +  promoter       tet promoter (fragment): E. coli promoter for tetracycline efflux protein gene
   8616..8641    -  CDS            bla(M) (fragment): β-lactamase lacking the signal sequence; bla(M); allows cytosolic expression of β-lactamase
