[The description below was written by a language model from this plasmid's Addgene catalogue record and pLannotate feature annotations shown in this document.]
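Description:
Po_MSP3.6-Cd4-bio-His is a mammalian expression plasmid built on the pTT3 backbone for producing a recombinant, secreted form of the Plasmodium ovale merozoite surface protein MSP3.6 (PocGH01_10038800). It is propagated in E. coli as a high-copy plasmid through a ColE1/pUC-type origin and selected with ampicillin via the bla gene. The backbone also carries an Epstein-Barr virus oriP element, which supports episomal maintenance and improved yields in cells that supply EBNA1. The record does not name a particular host cell line. Short lac, tet and bla fragments annotated near the bacterial origin appear to be backbone remnants with no stated role.

The expression cassette is driven by the CMV immediate-early enhancer and promoter, followed by adenovirus-derived leader and splice elements and a chimeric intron fragment that promote efficient transcript processing. The short antisense match to the adenoviral terminal protein in this region most likely reflects that adenoviral leader sequence rather than a functional gene. A mouse immunoglobulin heavy-chain signal sequence fragment precedes the chemically synthesised insert of about 2.1 kb, cloned between retained NotI and AscI sites, and would direct the protein into the secretory pathway. The insert itself is not annotated in the feature table, but it corresponds to the gap between the signal sequence and the tag. Downstream, in frame and supplied by the backbone, are rat Cd4 domains 3 and 4, a biotinylation ("bio") tag and a six-histidine tag, with a rabbit β-globin polyadenylation signal terminating the transcript. Such tags typically allow antibody detection through Cd4, capture on streptavidin after biotinylation, and nickel-affinity purification. The plasmid belongs to a panel of antigens from human-infective Plasmodium species made for serological surveillance.
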