Addgene plasmid #126838: Po_MSP3.6-Cd4-bio-His
Purpose: Expression of recombinant P. ovale protein in mammalian cells
Depositing lab: Gavin Wright. Depositing organization: Wellcome Sanger Institute. Publication: A panel of recombinant proteins from human-infective Plasmodium species for serological surveillance. Muller-Sienerth N, Shilts J, Kadir KA, Yman V, Homann MV, Asghar M, Ngasala B, Singh B, Farnert A, Wright GJ. Malar J. 2020 Jan 17;19(1):31. doi: 10.1186/s12936-020-3111-5. PubMed 31952523.
Backbone
  Vector backbone: pTT3
  Backbone manufacturer: Yves Durocher, NRC
  Backbone size w/o insert (bp): 6688
  Total vector size (bp): 8814
  Vector type: Mammalian Expression
Growth in bacteria
  Bacterial resistance: Ampicillin, 100 μg/mL
  Growth temperature: 37°C
  Growth strain: DH5alpha
  Copy number: High Copy
Gene/Insert
  Gene/Insert name: MSP3.6 (alt name: PocGH01_10038800)
  Species: Plasmodium ovale
  Insert size (bp): 2126
  GenBank ID: SCQ16635.1
  Promoter: CMV
  Tag / fusion protein: ratCd4(d3+4)-bio-6His (C terminal on backbone)
  Cloning method: Restriction Enzyme; 5′ cloning site NotI (not destroyed); 3′ cloning site AscI (not destroyed)
  Sequencing primers: 5′ CMV-F
Resource information
  A portion of this plasmid was derived from a plasmid made by: Insert was chemically synthesised.
Terms and licenses: Academic/Nonprofit Terms; Industry Terms: Not Available to Industry
How to cite: Po_MSP3.6-Cd4-bio-His was a gift from Gavin Wright (Addgene plasmid # 126838 ; http://n2t.net/addgene:126838 ; RRID:Addgene_126838)
